>Addgene plasmid #77127 | FASTKD1 gRNA (BRDN0001146718) | addgene full sequence | sequence record 187168 | Addgene Assembled Sequence
CCCGGGTGCAAAGATGGATAAAGTTTTAAACAGAGAGGAATCTTTGCAGCTAATGGACCTTCTAGGTCTT
GAAAGGAGTGGGAATTGGCTCCGGTGCCCGTCAGTGGGCAGAGCGCACATCGCCCACAGTCCCCGAGAAG
TTGGGGGGAGGGGTCGGCAATTGATCCGGTGCCTAGAGAAGGTGGCGCGGGGTAAACTGGGAAAGTGATG
TCGTGTACTGGCTCCGCCTTTTTCCCGAGGGTGGGGGAGAACCGTATATAAGTGCAGTAGTCGCCGTGAA
CGTTCTTTTTCGCAACGGGTTTGCCGCCAGAACACAGGTAAGTGCCGTGTGTGGTTCCCGCGGGCCTGGC
CTCTTTACGGGTTATGGCCCTTGCGTGCCTTGAATTACTTCCACCTGGCTGCAGTACGTGATTCTTGATC
CCGAGCTTCGGGTTGGAAGTGGGTGGGAGAGTTCGAGGCCTTGCGCTTAAGGAGCCCCTTCGCCTCGTGC
TTGAGTTGAGGCCTGGCCTGGGCGCTGGGGCCGCCGCGTGCGAATCTGGTGGCACCTTCGCGCCTGTCTC
GCTGCTTTCGATAAGTCTCTAGCCATTTAAAATTTTTGATGACCTGCTGCGACGCTTTTTTTCTGGCAAG
ATAGTCTTGTAAATGCGGGCCAAGATCTGCACACTGGTATTTCGGTTTTTGGGGCCGCGGGCGGCGACGG
GGCCCGTGCGTCCCAGCGCACATGTTCGGCGAGGCGGGGCCTGCGAGCGCGGCCACCGAGAATCGGACGG
GGGTAGTCTCAAGCTGGCCGGCCTGCTCTGGTGCCTGGCCTCGCGCCGCCGTGTATCGCCCCGCCCTGGG
CGGCAAGGCTGGCCCGGTCGGCACCAGTTGCGTGAGCGGAAAGATGGCCGCTTCCCGGCCCTGCTGCAGG
GAGCTCAAAATGGAGGACGCGGCGCTCGGGAGAGCGGGCGGGTGAGTCACCCACACAAAGGAAAAGGGCC
TTTCCGTCCTCAGCCGTCGCTTCATGTGACTCCACGGAGTACCGGGCGCCGTCCAGGCACCTCGATTAGT
TCTCGAGCTTTTGGAGTACGTCGTCTTTAGGTTGGGGGGAGGGGTTTTATGCGATGGAGTTTCCCCACAC
TGAGTGGGTGGAGACTGAAGTTAGGCCAGCTTGGCACTTGATGTAATTCTCCTTGGAATTTGCCCTTTTT
GAGTTTGGATCTTGGTTCATTCTCAAGCCTCAGACAGTGGTTCAAAGTTTTTTTCTTCCATTTCAGGTGT
CGTGACGTACGGCCACCATGACCGAGTACAAGCCCACGGTGCGCCTCGCCACCCGCGACGACGTCCCCAG
GGCCGTACGCACCCTCGCCGCCGCGTTCGCCGACTACCCCGCCACGCGCCACACCGTCGATCCGGACCGC
CACATCGAGCGGGTCACCGAGCTGCAAGAACTCTTCCTCACGCGCGTCGGGCTCGACATCGGCAAGGTGT
GGGTCGCGGACGACGGCGCCGCCGTGGCGGTCTGGACCACGCCGGAGAGCGTCGAAGCGGGGGCGGTGTT
CGCCGAGATCGGCCCGCGCATGGCCGAGTTGAGCGGTTCCCGGCTGGCCGCGCAGCAACAGATGGAAGGC
CTCCTGGCGCCGCACCGGCCCAAGGAGCCCGCGTGGTTCCTGGCCACCGTCGGAGTCTCGCCCGACCACC
AGGGCAAGGGTCTGGGCAGCGCCGTCGTGCTCCCCGGAGTGGAGGCGGCCGAGCGCGCCGGGGTGCCCGC
CTTCCTGGAGACCTCCGCGCCCCGCAACCTCCCCTTCTACGAGCGGCTCGGCTTCACCGTCACCGCCGAC
GTCGAGGTGCCCGAAGGACCGCGCACCTGGTGCATGACCCGCAAGCCCGGTGCCTGAACGCGTTAAGTCG
ACAATCAACCTCTGGATTACAAAATTTGTGAAAGATTGACTGGTATTCTTAACTATGTTGCTCCTTTTAC
GCTATGTGGATACGCTGCTTTAATGCCTTTGTATCATGCTATTGCTTCCCGTATGGCTTTCATTTTCTCC
TCCTTGTATAAATCCTGGTTGCTGTCTCTTTATGAGGAGTTGTGGCCCGTTGTCAGGCAACGTGGCGTGG
TGTGCACTGTGTTTGCTGACGCAACCCCCACTGGTTGGGGCATTGCCACCACCTGTCAGCTCCTTTCCGG
GACTTTCGCTTTCCCCCTCCCTATTGCCACGGCGGAACTCATCGCCGCCTGCCTTGCCCGCTGCTGGACA
GGGGCTCGGCTGTTGGGCACTGACAATTCCGTGGTGTTGTCGGGGAAATCATCGTCCTTTCCTTGGCTGC
TCGCCTGTGTTGCCACCTGGATTCTGCGCGGGACGTCCTTCTGCTACGTCCCTTCGGCCCTCAATCCAGC
GGACCTTCCTTCCCGCGGCCTGCTGCCGGCTCTGCGGCCTCTTCCGCGTCTTCGCCTTCGCCCTCAGACG
AGTCGGATCTCCCTTTGGGCCGCCTCCCCGCGTCGACTTTAAGACCAATGACTTACAAGGCAGCTGTAGA
TCTTAGCCACTTTTTAAAAGAAAAGGGGGGACTGGAAGGGCTAATTCACTCCCAACGAAGACAAGATCTG
CTTTTTGCTTGTACTGGGTCTCTCTGGTTAGACCAGATCTGAGCCTGGGAGCTCTCTGGCTAACTAGGGA
ACCCACTGCTTAAGCCTCAATAAAGCTTGCCTTGAGTGCTTCAAGTAGTGTGTGCCCGTCTGTTGTGTGA
CTCTGGTAACTAGAGATCCCTCAGACCCTTTTAGTCAGTGTGGAAAATCTCTAGCAGTACGTATAGTAGT
TCATGTCATCTTATTATTCAGTATTTATAACTTGCAAAGAAATGAATATCAGAGAGTGAGAGGAACTTGT
TTATTGCAGCTTATAATGGTTACAAATAAAGCAATAGCATCACAAATTTCACAAATAAAGCATTTTTTTC
ACTGCATTCTAGTTGTGGTTTGTCCAAACTCATCAATGTATCTTATCATGTCTGGCTCTAGCTATCCCGC
CCCTAACTCCGCCCATCCCGCCCCTAACTCCGCCCAGTTCCGCCCATTCTCCGCCCCATGGCTGACTAAT
TTTTTTTATTTATGCAGAGGCCGAGGCCGCCTCGGCCTCTGAGCTATTCCAGAAGTAGTGAGGAGGCTTT
TTTGGAGGCCTAGGGACGTACCCAATTCGCCCTATAGTGAGTCGTATTACGCGCGCTCACTGGCCGTCGT
TTTACAACGTCGTGACTGGGAAAACCCTGGCGTTACCCAACTTAATCGCCTTGCAGCACATCCCCCTTTC
GCCAGCTGGCGTAATAGCGAAGAGGCCCGCACCGATCGCCCTTCCCAACAGTTGCGCAGCCTGAATGGCG
AATGGG
[124 nt withheld, positions 3367-3490]
C
[91 nt withheld, positions 3492-3582]
A
[49 nt withheld, positions 3584-3632]
CCTTTGACGTTGGAGTCCACGTTCTTT
[37 nt withheld, positions 3660-3696]
ACCCTATCTCGGTCTATTCTTTTGATTTATAAGGGATTTTGCCGATTTCGGCCTATTGGTTAAAAAATGA
GCTGATTTAACAAAAATTTAACGCGAATTTTAACAAAATATTAACGCTTACAATTTAGGTGGCACTTTTC
GGGGAAATGTGCGCGGAACCCCTATTTGTTTATTTTTCTAAATACATTCAAATATGTATCCGCTCATGAG
ACAATAACCCTGATAAATGCTTCAATAATATTGAAAAAGGAAGAGTATGAGTATTCAACATTTCCGTGTC
GCCCTTATTCCCTTTTTTGCGGCATTTTGCCTTCCTGTTTTTGCTCACCCAGAAACGCTGGTGAAAGTAA
AAGATGCTGAAGATCAGTTGGGTGCACGAGTGGGTTACATCGAACTGGATCTCAACAGCGGTAAGATCCT
TGAGAGTTTTCGCCCCGAAGAACGTTTTCCAATGATGAGCACTTTTAAAGTTCTGCTATGTGGCGCGGTA
TTATCCCGTATTGACGCCGGGCAAGAGCAACTCGGTCGCCGCATACACTATTCTCAGAATGACTTGGTTG
AGTACTCACCAGTCACAGAAAAGCATCTTACGGATGGCATGACAGTAAGAGAATTATGCAGTGCTGCCAT
AACCATGAGTGATAACACTGCGGCCAACTTACTTCTGACAACGATCGGAGGACCGAAGGAGCTAACCGCT
TTTTTGCACAACATGGGGGATCATGTAACTCGCCTTGATCGTTGGGAACCGGAGCTGAATGAAGCCATAC
CAAACGACGAGCGTGACACCACGATGCCTGTAGCAATGGCAACAACGTTGCGCAAACTATTAACTGGCGA
ACTACTTACTCTAGCTTCCCGGCAACAATTAATAGACTGGATGGAGGCGGATAAAGTTGCAGGACCACTT
CTGCGCTCGGCCCTTCCGGCTGGCTGGTTTATTGCTGATAAATCTGGAGCCGGTGAGCGTGGGTCTCGCG
GTATCATTGCAGCACTGGGGCCAGATGGTAAGCCCTCCCGTATCGTAGTTATCTACACGACGGGGAGTCA
GGCAACTATGGATGAACGAAATAGACAGATCGCTGAGATAGGTGCCTCACTGATTAAGCATTGGTAACTG
TCAGACCAAGTTTACTCATATATACTTTAGATTGATTTAAAACTTCATTTTTAATTTAAAAGGATCTAGG
TGAAGATCCTTTTTGATAATCTCATGACCAAAATCCCTTAACGTGAGTTTTCGTTCCACTGAGCGTCAGA
CCCCGTAGAAAAGATCAAAGGATCTTCTTGAGATCCTTTTTTTCTGCGCGTAATCTGCTGCTTGCAAACA
AAAAAACCACCGCTACCAGCGGTGGTTTGTTTGCCGGATCAAGAGCTACCAACTCTTTTTCCGAAGGTAA
CTGGCTTCAGCAGAGCGCAGATACCAAATACTGTTCTTCTAGTGTAGCCGTAGTTAGGCCACCACTTCAA
GAACTCTGTAGCACCGCCTACATACCTCGCTCTGCTAATCCTGTTACCAGTGGCTGCTGCCAGTGGCGAT
AAGTCGTGTCTTACCGGGTTGGACTCAAGACGATAGTTACCGGATAAGGCGCAGCGGTCGGGCTGAACGG
GGGGTTCGTGCACACAGCCCAGCTTGGAGCGAACGACCTACACCGAACTGAGATACCTACAGCGTGAGCT
ATGAGAAAGCGCCACGCTTCCCGAAGGGAGAAAGGCGGACAGGTATCCGGTAAGCGGCAGGGTCGGAACA
GGAGAGCGCACGAGGGAGCTTCCAGGGGGAAACGCCTGGTATCTTTATAGTCCTGTCGGGTTTCGCCACC
TCTGACTTGAGCGTCGATTTTTGTGATGCTCGTCAGGGGGGCGGAGCCTATGGAAAAACGCCAGCAACGC
GGCCTTTTTACGGTTCCTGGCCTTTTGCTGGCCTTTTGCTCACATGTTCTTTCCTGCGTTATCCCCTGAT
TCTGTGGATAACCGTATTACCGCCTTTGAGTGAGCTGATACCGCTCGCCGCAGCCGAACGACCGAGCGCA
GCGAGTCAGTGAGCGAGGAAGCGGAAGAGCGCCCAATACGCAAACCGCCTCTCCCCGCGCGTTGGCCGAT
TCATTAATGCAGCTGGCACGACAGGTTTCCCGACTGGAAAGCGGGCAGTGAGCGCAACGCAATTAATGTG
AGTTAGCTCACTCATTAGGCACCCCAGGCTTTACACTTTATGCTTCCGGCTCGTATGTTGTGTGGAATTG
TGAGCGGATAACAATTTCACACAGGAAACAGCTATGACCATGATTACGCCAAGCGCGCAATTAACCCTCA
CTAAAGGGAACAAAAGCTGGAGCTGCAAGCTTAATGTAGTCTTATGCAATACTCTTGTAGTCTTGCAACA
TGGTAACGATGAGTTAGCAACATGCCTTACAAGGAGAGAAAAAGCACCGTGCATGCCGATTGGTGGAAGT
AAGGTGGTACGATCGTGCCTTATTAGGAAGGCAACAGACGGGTCTGACATGGATTGGACGAACCACTGAA
TTGCCGCATTGCAGAGATATTGTATTTAAGTGCCTAGCTCGATACATAAACGGGTCTCTCTGGTTAGACC
AGATCTGAGCCTGGGAGCTCTCTGGCTAACTAGGGAACCCACTGCTTAAGCCTCAATAAAGCTTGCCTTG
AGTGCTTCAAGTAGTGTGTGCCCGTCTGTTGTGTGACTCTGGTAACTAGAGATCCCTCAGACCCTTTTAG
TCAGTGTGGAAAATCTCTAGCAGTGGCGCCCGAACAGGGACTTGAAAGCGAAAGGGAAACCAGAGGAGCT
CTCTCGACGCAGGACTCGGCTTGCTGAAGCGCGCACGGCAAGAGGCGAGGGGCGGCGACTGGTGAGTACG
CCAAAAATTTTGACTAGCGGAGGCTAGAAGGAGAGAGATGGGTGCGAGAGCGTCAGTATTAAGCGGGGGA
GAATTAGATCGCGATGGGAAAAAATTCGGTTAAGGCCAGGGGGAAAGAAAAAATATAAATTAAAACATAT
AGTATGGGCAAGCAGGGAGCTAGAACGATTCGCAGTTAATCCTGGCCTGTTAGAAACATCAGAAGGCTGT
AGACAAATACTGGGACAGCTACAACCATCCCTTCAGACAGGATCAGAAGAACTTAGATCATTATATAATA
CAGTAGCAACCCTCTATTGTGTGCATCAAAGGATAGAGATAAAAGACACCAAGGAAGCTTTAGACAAGAT
AGAGGAAGAGCAAAACAAAAGTAAGACCACCGCACAGCAAGCGGCCGCTGATCTTCAGACCTGGAGGAGG
AGATATGAGGGACAATTGGAGAAGTGAATTATATAAATATAAAGTAGTAAAAATTGAACCATTAGGAGTA
GCACCCACCAAGGCAAAGAGAAGAGTGGTGCAGAGAGAAAAAAGAGCAGTGGGAATAGGAGCTTTGTTCC
TTGGGTTCTTGGGAGCAGCAGGAAGCACTATGGGCGCAGCGTCAATGACGCTGACGGTACAGGCCAGACA
ATTATTGTCTGGTATAGTGCAGCAGCAGAACAATTTGCTGAGGGCTATTGAGGCGCAACAGCATCTGTTG
CAACTCACAGTCTGGGGCATCAAGCAGCTCCAGGCAAGAATCCTGGCTGTGGAAAGATACCTAAAGGATC
AACAGCTCCTGGGGATTTGGGGTTGCTCTGGAAAACTCATTTGCACCACTGCTGTGCCTTGGAATGCTAG
TTGGAGTAATAAATCTCTGGAACAGATTTGGAATCACACGACCTGGATGGAGTGGGACAGAGAAATTAAC
AATTACACAAGCTTAATACACTCCTTAATTGAAGAATCGCAAAACCAGCAAGAAAAGAATGAACAAGAAT
TATTGGAATTAGATAAATGGGCAAGTTTGTGGAATTGGTTTAACATAACAAATTGGCTGTGGTATATAAA
ATTATTCATAATGATAGTAGGAGGCTTGGTAGGTTTAAGAATAGTTTTTGCTGTACTTTCTATAGTGAAT
AGAGTTAGGCAGGGATATTCACCATTATCGTTTCAGACCCACCTCCCAACCCCGAGGGGACCCAGAGAGG
GCCTATTTCCCATGATTCCTTCATATTTGCATATACGATACAAGGCTGTTAGAGAGATAATTAGAATTAA
TTTGACTGTAAACACAAAGATATTAGTACAAAATACGTGACGTAGAAAGTAATAATTTCTTGGGTAGTTT
GCAGTTTTAAAATTATGTTTTAAAATGGACTATCATATGCTTACCGTAACTTGAAAGTATTTCGATTTCT
TGGCTTTATATATCTTGTGGAAAGGACGAAACACCGATCCCCACTTCGTCCAAGTGGTTTTAGAGCTAGA
AATAGCAAGTTAAAATAAGGCTAGTCCGTTATCAACTTGAAAAAGTGGCACCGAGTCGGTGCTTTTTTAA
GCTTGGCGTAACTAGATCTTGAGACAAATGGCAGTATTCATCCACAATTTTAAAAGAAAAGGGGGGATTG
GGGGGTACAGTGCAGGGGAAAGAATAGTAGACATAATAGCAACAGACATACAAACTAAAGAATTACAAAA
ACAAATTACAAAAATTCAAAATTTTCGGGTTTATTACAGGGACAGCAGAGATCCACTTTGGCGCCGGCTC
GAGGGGG
Features (pLannotate 1.2.2; 29 found; start..end, strand, type, name):
     14..80      +  CDS            small t antigen (fragment): SV40 (simian virus 40) small t antigen
    106..317     +  promoter       EF-1α core promoter: core promoter for human elongation factor EF-1α
    318..1256    +  intron         EF-1α intron A: intron upstream of the start codon of human EF-1α
   1278..1877    +  CDS            PuroR (fragment): puromycin N-acetyltransferase; pac from Streptomyces; confers resistance to puromycin
   1893..2481    +  misc_feature   WPRE: woodchuck hepatitis virus posttranscriptional regulatory element
   2532..2551    +  misc_feature   cPPT/CTS (fragment): central polypurine tract and central termination sequence of HIV-1
   2553..2786    +  LTR            3' LTR (ΔU3): self-inactivating 3' long terminal repeat (LTR) from HIV-1
   2864..2985    +  polyA_signal   SV40 poly(A) signal: SV40 polyadenylation signal
   3025..3160    +  rep_origin     SV40 ori: SV40 origin of replication
   3181..3199    -  promoter       T7 promoter: promoter for bacteriophage T7 RNA polymerase
   3207..3362    +  CDS            lacZα (fragment): LacZα fragment of β-galactosidase; lacZ fragment
   3367..3795    +  rep_origin     f1 ori (sequence partly withheld): f1 bacteriophage origin of replication; arrow indicates direction of (+) strand synthesis
   3848..3952    +  promoter       AmpR promoter: bla
   3953..4813    +  CDS            AmpR: β-lactamase; bla; confers resistance to ampicillin, carbenicillin, and related antibiotics
   4984..5572    +  rep_origin     ori: high-copy-number ColE1/pMB1/pBR322/pUC origin of replication
   5755..5847    +  CDS            lacI (fragment): lac repressor; lacI; The lac repressor binds to the lac operator to inhibit transcription in E. coli. This inhibition can be relieved by adding lactose or isopropyl-β-D-thiogalactopyranoside (IPTG).
   5860..5881    +  protein_bind   CAP binding site: CAP binding activates transcription in the presence of cAMP. E. coli catabolite activator protein
   5896..5926    +  promoter       lac promoter: promoter for the E. coli lac operon
   5934..5950    +  protein_bind   lac operator: The lac repressor binds to the lac operator to inhibit transcription in E. coli. This inhibition can be relieved by adding lactose or isopropyl-β-D-thiogalactopyranoside (IPTG). lac repressor encoded by lacI
   5995..6013    +  promoter       T3 promoter: promoter for bacteriophage T3 RNA polymerase
   6041..6267    +  promoter       RSV promoter: Rous sarcoma virus enhancer/promoter
   6268..6448    +  LTR            5' LTR (truncated): truncated 5' long terminal repeat (LTR) from HIV-1
   6495..6620    +  misc_feature   HIV-1 Ψ: packaging signal of human immunodeficiency virus type 1
   6604..6967    +  CDS            HIV-1 gag (fragment): gag protein from human immunodeficiency virus 1; gag
   7113..7346    +  misc_feature   RRE: The Rev response element (RRE) of HIV-1 allows for Rev-dependent mRNA export from the nucleus to the cytoplasm.
   7723..7749    +  CDS            Rev (fragment): human immunodeficiency virus 1 (HIV-1) Rev protein; rev; enhances nuclear export of unspliced and incompletely spliced viral mRNAs
   7753..7993    +  promoter       U6 promoter: RNA polymerase III promoter for human U6 snRNA
   8023..8098    +  misc_RNA       gRNA scaffold: guide RNA scaffold for the Streptococcus pyogenes CRISPR/Cas9 system
   8154..8271    +  misc_feature   cPPT/CTS: central polypurine tract and central termination sequence of HIV-1
