[The description below was written by a language model from this plasmid's Addgene catalogue record and pLannotate feature annotations shown in this document.]
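Description:
FASTKD1 gRNA (BRDN0001146718) is a third-generation lentiviral CRISPR guide plasmid built on the lentiGuide-Puro backbone, carrying a single guide RNA directed against human FASTKD1; the depositor notes that the guide was designed against two RefSeq transcripts of the gene. The assembled sequence is 8,323 nt. In bacteria it is maintained as a high-copy plasmid through a ColE1/pUC-type origin with ampicillin resistance (β-lactamase). The backbone also contains an f1 origin, an SV40 origin and remnants of a lac/T7/T3 cloning region that play no role in the payload.

The lentiviral transfer cassette begins with an RSV promoter fused to a truncated HIV-1 5' LTR, which makes genomic RNA production Tat-independent. This is followed by the Ψ packaging signal with a partial gag sequence, the Rev response element for nuclear export of the unspliced genome, and a cPPT/CTS that aids nuclear import. A ΔU3 self-inactivating 3' LTR closes the cassette, followed by an SV40 polyadenylation signal. Within the provirus, a human U6 RNA polymerase III promoter drives the FASTKD1 spacer joined to the Streptococcus pyogenes Cas9 guide scaffold. A separate EF-1α promoter with its intron A expresses puromycin N-acetyltransferase, with a WPRE to enhance transcript stability and expression, allowing puromycin selection of transduced mammalian cells.

The plasmid does not encode Cas9, so it is meant to be used with a separate Cas9 lentiviral vector or in cells that already express Cas9, typically to disrupt FASTKD1. It belongs to a human kinome gRNA collection.
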