Addgene plasmid #77127: FASTKD1 gRNA (BRDN0001146718)
Purpose: 3rd generation lentiviral gRNA plasmid targeting human FASTKD1
Depositing lab: John Doench & David Root. Depositing organization: Broad Institute. Publication: Optimized sgRNA design to maximize activity and minimize off-target effects of CRISPR-Cas9. Doench JG, Fusi N, Sullender M, Hegde M, Vaimberg EW, Donovan KF, Smith I, Tothova Z, Wilen C, Orchard R, Virgin HW, Listgarten J, Root DE. Nat Biotechnol. 2016 Jan 18. doi: 10.1038/nbt.3437. PubMed 26780180.
Backbone
  Vector backbone: lentiGuide-Puro
  Backbone manufacturer: Zhang Lab (Addgene plasmid # 52963)
  Vector type: Mammalian Expression, Lentiviral, CRISPR
  Selectable markers: Puromycin
Growth in bacteria
  Bacterial resistance: Ampicillin, 100 μg/mL
  Growth temperature: 37°C
  Growth strain: DH5alpha
  Copy number: High Copy
Gene/Insert
  Gene/Insert name: FASTKD1 (alt names: FASTKD1; NM_001281476.1)
  gRNA/shRNA sequence: ATCCCCACTTCGTCCAAGTG
  Species: H. sapiens (human)
  Entrez Gene: FASTKD1 (a.k.a. FLJ21901, KIAA1800)
  Promoter: hU6
  Cloning method: Unknown
  Sequencing primers: 5′ U6-F; 3′ pS2-R
Terms and licenses: Academic/Nonprofit Terms; Industry Terms: Not Available to Industry
Depositor comments: The gRNA was designed to target the following Genbank reference sequence(s): NM_001281476.1,NM_024622.4. Note that this plasmid does NOT contain Cas9. It should be used in conjunction with lentiCas9-Blast (Addgene #52962) or otherwise with cell lines already expressing Cas9. Browse the full kinome gRNA library at http://www.addgene.org/pooled-library/broadgpp-human-kinome/ or visit http://www.broadinstitute.org/rnai/public/ for detailed protocols and information.
How to cite: FASTKD1 gRNA (BRDN0001146718) was a gift from John Doench & David Root (Addgene plasmid # 77127 ; http://n2t.net/addgene:77127 ; RRID:Addgene_77127)
