>Addgene plasmid #77127 | FASTKD1 gRNA (BRDN0001146718) | depositor partial sequence | sequence record 144587 | Target Sequence
ATCCCCACTTCGTCCAAGTG
