>Addgene plasmid #77127 | FASTKD1 gRNA (BRDN0001146718) | addgene partial sequence | sequence record 187167 | hU6-F
GACGTAGAAAGTAATAATTTCTTGGGTAGTTTGCAGTTTTAAAATTATGTTTTAAAATGGACTATCATAT
GCTTACCGTAACTTGAAAGTATTTCGATTTCTTGGCTTTATATATCTTGTGGAAAGGACGAAACACCGAT
CCCCACTTCGTCCAAGTGGTTTTAGAGCTAGAAATAGCAAGTTAAAATAAGGCTAGTCCGTTATCAACTT
GAAAAAGTGGCACCGAGTCGGTGCTTTTTTAAGCTTGGCGTAACTAGATCTTGAGACAAATGGCAGTATT
CATCCACAATTTTAAAAGAAAAGGGGGGATTGGGGGGTACAGTGCAGGGGAAAGAATAGTAGACATAATA
GCAACAGACATACAAACTAAAGAATTACAAAAACAAATTACAAAAATTCAAAATTTTCGGGTTTATTACA
GGGACAGCAGAGATCCACTTTGGCGCCGGCTCGAGGGGGCCCGGGTGCAAAGATGGATAAAGTTTTAAAC
AGAGAGGAATCTTTGCAGCTAATGGACCTTCTAGGTCTTGAAAGGAGTGGGAATTGGCTCCGGTGCCCGT
CAGTGGGCAG
